>Addgene plasmid #16179 | pENTR-ATN1 | addgene partial sequence | sequence record 22480 | M13F
NNNNNNTNNTTTTATTTTGACTGATAGTGACCTGTTCGTTGCAACAAATTGATGAGCAATGCTTTTTTAT
AATGCCAACTTTGTACAAAAAAGTTGGCATGAAGACACGACAGAATAAAGACTCGATGTCAATGAGGAGT
GGACGGAAGAAAGAGGCCCCTGGGCCCCGGGAAGAACTGAGATCGAGGGGCCGGGCCTCCCCTGGAGGGG
TCAGCACGTCCAGCAGTGATGGCAAAGCTGAGAAGTCCAGGCAGACAGCCAAGAAGGCCCGAGTAGAGGA
AGCCTCCACCCCAAAGGTCAACAAGCAGGGTCGGAGTGAGGAGATCTCAGAGAGTGAAAGTGAGGAGACC
AATGCACCAAAAAAGACCAAAACTGAGCAGGAACTCCCTCGGCCACAGTCTCCCTCCGATCTGGATAGCT
TGGACGGGCGGAGCCTTAATGATGATGGCAGCAGCGACCCTAGGGATATCGACCAGGACAACCGAAGCAC
GTCCCCCAGTATCTACAGCCCTGGAAGTGTGGAGAATGACTCTGACTCATCTTCTGGCCTGTCCCAGGGC
CCAGCCCGCCCCTACCACCCACCTCCACTCTTTCCTCCTTCCCCTCAACCGCCAGACAGCACCCCTCGAC
AGCCAGAGGCNNNNNTNNNNCCNNNNNNNNNNTNNNNNCNNNNNGGATATCANGCTCCCATGGAGCCCCC
CACATCTCGAATGTTCCNGCTCCTCCTGGGGCCCCTCCCCCTCACCCACAGCTCTATCCTGGGGGCACTG
GTGGAGTTTTGTCTGGACCCCCAATGGGN
