[The description below was written by a language model from this plasmid's Addgene catalogue record.]
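Description:
pENTR-ATN1 is a Gateway Entry clone carrying the full-length human Atrophin 1 (ATN1) cDNA, an insert of about 3.6 kb, in the pDONR223 donor backbone (about 5 kb without insert). The cDNA was PCR-amplified with primers bearing attB recombination sequences and transferred into pDONR223 by a BP recombination reaction. This consumes the vector's attP1 and attP2 sites, and in a standard Gateway reaction leaves the open reading frame flanked by attL sites. The plasmid is maintained at high copy in standard E. coli cloning strains under spectinomycin selection, and M13 forward and reverse primer sites flank the insert for sequence verification. No feature table is provided, so the origin of replication and other backbone elements are not itemised in the record.

Although the catalogue lists the vector type as mammalian expression, the record names no promoter. As an Entry clone, it serves mainly as a shuttle: the ATN1 coding sequence can be moved by LR recombination into any compatible Destination vector that supplies the promoter, tags and host-specific elements. The reverse amplification primer omits the stop codon, so the open reading frame can be read through into C-terminal fusion partners. N-terminal fusions will need a stop codon provided by the destination vector.

ATN1 is the gene associated with dentatorubral-pallidoluysian atrophy (DRPLA). This clone was generated as part of a collection of full-length human cDNAs used to map a protein-protein interaction network for inherited ataxias and disorders of Purkinje cell degeneration.
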