Addgene plasmid #16179: pENTR-ATN1
Depositing lab: Huda Zoghbi. Depositing organization: Baylor College of Medicine. Publication: A protein-protein interaction network for human inherited ataxias and disorders of Purkinje cell degeneration. Lim J, Hao T, Shaw C, Patel AJ, Szabo G, Rual JF, Fisk CJ, Li N, Smolyar A, Hill DE, Barabasi AL, Vidal M, Zoghbi HY. Cell. 2006 May 19. 125(4):801-14. 10.1016/j.cell.2006.03.032 PubMed 16713569.
Backbone
  Vector backbone: pDONR223
  Backbone size w/o insert (bp): 5005
  Vector type: Mammalian Expression
Growth in bacteria
  Bacterial resistance: Spectinomycin, 50 μg/mL
  Growth temperature: 37°C
  Growth strain: DH5alpha
  Copy number: High Copy
Gene/Insert
  Gene/Insert name: Atrophin 1 (alt name: ATN1)
  Species: H. sapiens (human)
  Insert size (bp): 3555
  Entrez Gene: ATN1 (a.k.a. B37, CHEDDA, D12S755E, DRPLA, HRS, NOD)
  Cloning method: Gateway Cloning; 5′ cloning site attP1 (destroyed during cloning); 3′ cloning site attP2 (destroyed during cloning)
  Sequencing primers: 5′ M13F; 3′ M13R
Terms and licenses: Academic/Nonprofit Terms; Industry Terms: Not Available to Industry
Depositor comments: Full-length human cDNAs were amplified using PCR primers and cloned into the pDONR223 "Donor" vector using the Gateway system as described (Rual et al., 2004), resulting in "Entry" clones. Reverse primers do not include stop codons. Forward primer: 5'-GGGGACAACTTTGTACAAAAAAGTTGGC ATGAAGACACGACAGAATAAAG-3'. Reverse primer: 5'-GGGGACAACTTTGTACAAGAAAGTTGG CAGTGGCTTGTCGCTTTCCT-3'.
How to cite: pENTR-ATN1 was a gift from Huda Zoghbi (Addgene plasmid # 16179 ; http://n2t.net/addgene:16179 ; RRID:Addgene_16179)
